LOCUS       Exported 7336 bp ds-DNA circular SYN 12-MAY-2021
DEFINITION  Mammalian expression of cytosolic Grx1-roGFP2 (retroviral vector).
ACCESSION   .
VERSION     .
KEYWORDS    pLPCX cyto Grx1-roGFP2
SOURCE      synthetic DNA construct
  ORGANISM  synthetic DNA construct
REFERENCE   1 (bases 1 to 7336)
  AUTHORS   Gutscher M, Pauleau AL, Marty L, Brach T, Wabnitz GH, Samstag Y,
            Meyer AJ, Dick TP
  TITLE     Real-time imaging of the intracellular glutathione redox potential.
  JOURNAL   Nat Methods. 2008 Jun;5(6):553-9. doi: 10.1038/nmeth.1212. Epub 2008
            May 11.
  PUBMED    18469822
REFERENCE   2 (bases 1 to 7336)
  AUTHORS   .
  TITLE     Direct Submission
  JOURNAL   Exported May 12, 2021 from SnapGene Server 1.1.58
            http://www.snapgene.com
FEATURES             Location/Qualifiers
     source          1..7336
                     /organism="synthetic DNA construct"
                     /mol_type="other DNA"
     LTR             414..589
                     /label=5' LTR (truncated)
                     /note="truncated long terminal repeat from Moloney murine
                     sarcoma virus"
     misc_feature    652..851
                     /label=MMLV Psi
                     /note="packaging signal of Moloney murine leukemia virus
                     (MMLV)"
     CDS             1052..1468
                     /label=gag (truncated)
                     /note="truncated Moloney murine leukemia virus (MMLV) gag
                     gene lacking the start codon"
     primer_bind     1398..1420
                     /label=pLXSN 5'
                     /note="Murine stem cell virus, forward primer. Also called
                     MSCV"
     primer_bind     1436..1452
                     /label=pBABE 5'
                     /note="Psi packaging signal, forward primer for pBABE
                     vectors"
     CDS             1565..2164
                     /codon_start=1
                     /gene="pac from Streptomyces alboniger"
                     /product="puromycin N-acetyltransferase"
                     /label=PuroR
                     /note="confers resistance to puromycin"
                     /translation="MTEYKPTVRLATRDDVPRAVRTLAAAFADYPATRHTVDPDRHIER
                     VTELQELFLTRVGLDIGKVWVADDGAAVAVWTTPESVEAGAVFAEIGPRMAELSGSRLA
                     AQQQMEGLLAPHRPKEPAWFLATVGVSPDHQGKGLGSAVVLPGVEAAERAGVPAFLETS
                     APRNLPFYERLGFTVTADVEVPEGPRTWCMTRKPGA"
     primer_bind     complement(1565..1584)
                     /label=Puro-R
                     /note="Puromycin resistance gene, reverse primer. Also
                     called puro-variant-R"
     primer_bind     2061..2081
                     /label=Puro-F
                     /note="Puromycin resistance gene, forward primer"
     enhancer        2339..2642
                     /label=CMV enhancer
                     /note="human cytomegalovirus immediate early enhancer"
     promoter        2643..2846
                     /label=CMV promoter
                     /note="human cytomegalovirus (CMV) immediate early
                     promoter"
     primer_bind     2797..2817
                     /label=CMV-F
                     /note="Human CMV immediate early promoter, forward primer"
     CDS             3313..4029
                     /codon_start=1
                     /product="the original enhanced GFP (Yang et al., 1996)"
                     /label=EGFP
                     /note="mammalian codon-optimized"
                     /translation="VSKGEELFTGVVPILVELDGDVNGHKFSVSGEGEGDATYGKLTLK
                     FISTTGKLPVPWPTLVTTLTYGVQCFSRYPDHMKQHDFFKSAMPEGYVQERTIFFKDDG
                     NYKTRAEVKFEGDTLVNRIELKGIDFKEDGNILGHKLEYNYNCHNVYIMADKQKNGIKV
                     NFKIRHNIEDGSVQLADHYQQNTPIGDGPVLLPDNHYLSTCSALSKDPNEKRDHMVLLE
                     FVTAAGITLGMDELYK"
     primer_bind     complement(3355..3376)
                     /label=EGFP-N
                     /note="EGFP, reverse primer"
     primer_bind     complement(3616..3635)
                     /label=EXFP-R
                     /note="For distinguishing EGFP variants, reverse primer"
     primer_bind     3963..3984
                     /label=EGFP-C
                     /note="EGFP, forward primer"
     LTR             4075..4668
                     /note="long terminal repeat from Moloney murine leukemia
                     virus"
     primer_bind     complement(4771..4793)
                     /label=pGEX 3'
                     /note="pGEX vectors, reverse primer"
     protein_bind    complement(4921..4954)
                     /label=loxP
                     /bound_moiety="Cre recombinase"
                     /note="Cre-mediated recombination occurs in the 8-bp core
                     sequence (GCATACAT)."
     protein_bind    complement(5014..5047)
                     /label=loxP
                     /bound_moiety="Cre recombinase"
                     /note="Cre-mediated recombination occurs in the 8-bp core
                     sequence (GCATACAT)."
     primer_bind     5067..5086
                     /label=pRS-marker
                     /note="pRS vectors, use to sequence yeast selectable
                     marker"
     primer_bind     complement(5167..5184)
                     /label=L4440
                     /note="L4440 vector, forward primer"
     rep_origin      complement(5338..5926)
                     /direction=LEFT
                     /label=ori
                     /note="high-copy-number ColE1/pMB1/pBR322/pUC origin of
                     replication"
     primer_bind     complement(5418..5437)
                     /label=pBR322ori-F
                     /note="pBR322 origin, forward primer"
     CDS             complement(6097..6957)
                     /codon_start=1
                     /gene="bla"
                     /product="beta-lactamase"
                     /label=AmpR
                     /note="confers resistance to ampicillin, carbenicillin, and
                     related antibiotics"
                     /translation="MSIQHFRVALIPFFAAFCLPVFAHPETLVKVKDAEDQLGARVGYI
                     ELDLNSGKILESFRPEERFPMMSTFKVLLCGAVLSRVDAGQEQLGRRIHYSQNDLVEYS
                     PVTEKHLTDGMTVRELCSAAITMSDNTAANLLLTTIGGPKELTAFLHNMGDHVTRLDRW
                     EPELNEAIPNDERDTTMPAAMATTLRKLLTGELLTLASRQQLIDWMEADKVAGPLLRSA
                     LPAGWFIADKSGAGERGSRGIIAALGPDGKPSRIVVIYTTGSQATMDERNRQIAEIGAS
                     LIKHW"
     primer_bind     6720..6739
                     /label=Amp-R
                     /note="Ampicillin resistance gene, reverse primer"
     promoter        complement(6958..7062)
                     /gene="bla"
                     /label=AmpR promoter
     primer_bind     7130..7148
                     /label=pBRforEco
                     /note="pBR322 vectors, upsteam of EcoRI site, forward
                     primer"
ORIGIN
        1 tttgaaagac cccacccgta ggtggcaagc tagcttaagt aacgccactt tgcaaggcat
       61 ggaaaaatac ataactgaga atagaaaagt tcagatcaag gtcaggaaca aagaaacagc
      121 tgaataccaa acaggatatc tgtggtaagc ggttcctgcc ccggctcagg gccaagaaca
      181 gatgagacag ctgagtgatg ggccaaacag gatatctgtg gtaagcagtt cctgccccgg
      241 ctcggggcca agaacagatg gtccccagat gcggtccagc cctcagcagt ttctagtgaa
      301 tcatcagatg tttccagggt gccccaagga cctgaaaatg accctgtacc ttatttgaac
      361 taaccaatca gttcgcttct cgcttctgtt cgcgcgcttc cgctctccga gctcaataaa
      421 agagcccaca acccctcact cggcgcgcca gtcttccgat agactgcgtc gcccgggtac
      481 ccgtattccc aataaagcct cttgctgttt gcatccgaat cgtggtctcg ctgttccttg
      541 ggagggtctc ctctgagtga ttgactaccc acgacggggg tctttcattt gggggctcgt
      601 ccgggatttg gagacccctg cccagggacc accgacccac caccgggagg taagctggcc
      661 agcaacttat ctgtgtctgt ccgattgtct agtgtctatg tttgatgtta tgcgcctgcg
      721 tctgtactag ttagctaact agctctgtat ctggcggacc cgtggtggaa ctgacgagtt
      781 ctgaacaccc ggccgcaacc ctgggagacg tcccagggac tttgggggcc gtttttgtgg
      841 cccgacctga ggaagggagt cgatgtggaa tccgaccccg tcaggatatg tggttctggt
      901 aggagacgag aacctaaaac agttcccgcc tccgtctgaa tttttgcttt cggtttggaa
      961 ccgaagccgc gcgtcttgtc tgctgcagcg ctgcagcatc gttctgtgtt gtctctgtct
     1021 gactgtgttt ctgtatttgt ctgaaaatta gggccagact gttaccactc ccttaagttt
     1081 gaccttaggt cactggaaag atgtcgagcg gatcgctcac aaccagtcgg tagatgtcaa
     1141 gaagagacgt tgggttacct tctgctctgc agaatggcca acctttaacg tcggatggcc
     1201 gcgagacggc acctttaacc gagacctcat cacccaggtt aagatcaagg tcttttcacc
     1261 tggcccgcat ggacacccag accaggtccc ctacatcgtg acctgggaag ccttggcttt
     1321 tgacccccct ccctgggtca agccctttgt acaccctaag cctccgcctc ctcttcctcc
     1381 atccgccccg tctctccccc ttgaacctcc tcgttcgacc ccgcctcgat cctcccttta
     1441 tccagccctc actccttctc taggcgccgg aatgatcccc cgggctgcag gtcggccgcc
     1501 acgaccggtg ccgccaccat cccctgaccc acgcccctga cccctcacaa ggagacgacc
     1561 ttccatgacc gagtacaagc ccacggtgcg cctcgccacc cgcgacgacg tcccccgggc
     1621 cgtacgcacc ctcgccgccg cgttcgccga ctaccccgcc acgcgccaca ccgtcgaccc
     1681 ggaccgccac atcgagcggg tcaccgagct gcaagaactc ttcctcacgc gcgtcgggct
     1741 cgacatcggc aaggtgtggg tcgcggacga cggcgccgcg gtggcggtct ggaccacgcc
     1801 ggagagcgtc gaagcggggg cggtgttcgc cgagatcggc ccgcgcatgg ccgagttgag
     1861 cggttcccgg ctggccgcgc agcaacagat ggaaggcctc ctggcgccgc accggcccaa
     1921 ggagcccgcg tggttcctgg ccaccgtcgg cgtctcgccc gaccaccagg gcaagggtct
     1981 gggcagcgcc gtcgtgctcc ccggagtgga ggcggccgag cgcgccgggg tgcccgcctt
     2041 cctggagacc tccgcgcccc gcaacctccc cttctacgag cggctcggct tcaccgtcac
     2101 cgccgacgtc gaggtgcccg aaggaccgcg cacctggtgc atgacccgca agcccggtgc
     2161 ctgacgcccg ccccacgacc cgcagcgccc gaccgaaagg agcgcacgac cccatggctc
     2221 cgaccgaagc cacccggggc ggccccgccg accccgcacc cgcccccgag gcccaccgac
     2281 tctagtaata gtaatcaatt acggggtcat tagttcatag cccatatatg gagttccgcg
     2341 ttacataact tacggtaaat ggcccgcctg gctgaccgcc caacgacccc cgcccattga
     2401 cgtcaataat gacgtatgtt cccatagtaa cgccaatagg gactttccat tgacgtcaat
     2461 gggtggagta tttacggtaa actgcccact tggcagtaca tcaagtgtat catatgccaa
     2521 gtacgccccc tattgacgtc aatgacggta aatggcccgc ctggcattat gcccagtaca
     2581 tgaccttatg ggactttcct acttggcagt acatctacgt attagtcatc gctattacca
     2641 tggtgatgcg gttttggcag tacatcaatg ggcgtggata gcggtttgac tcacggggat
     2701 ttccaagtct ccaccccatt gacgtcaatg ggagtttgtt ttggcaccaa aatcaacggg
     2761 actttccaaa atgtcgtaac aactccgccc cattgacgca aatgggcggt aggcgtgtac
     2821 ggtgggaggt ctatataagc agagctggtt tagtgaaccg tcagatccgc tagcgctacc
     2881 ggactcagat ctatggctca agagtttgtg aactgcaaaa tccagcctgg gaaggtggtt
     2941 gtgttcatca agcccacctg cccgtactgc aggagggccc aagagatcct cagtcaattg
     3001 cccatcaaac aagggcttct ggaatttgtc gatatcacag ccaccaacca cactaacgag
     3061 attcaagatt atttgcaaca gctcacggga gcaagaacgg tgcctcgagt ctttattggt
     3121 aaagattgta taggcggatg cagtgatcta gtctctttgc aacagagtgg ggaactgctg
     3181 acgcggctaa agcagattgg agctctgcag actagtggtg gttcaggtgg tggtggttca
     3241 ggtggtggtg gttcaggtgg aggaggatca ggaggaggag gatcaggagg aggaggatca
     3301 ggaggagaat tcgtgagcaa gggcgaggag ctgttcaccg gggtggtgcc catcctggtc
     3361 gagctggacg gcgacgtaaa cggccacaag ttcagcgtgt ccggcgaggg cgagggcgat
     3421 gccacctacg gcaagctgac cctgaagttc atctccacca ccggcaagct gcccgtgccc
     3481 tggcccaccc tcgtgaccac cctgacctac ggcgtgcagt gcttcagccg ctaccccgac
     3541 cacatgaagc agcacgactt cttcaagtcc gccatgcccg aaggctacgt ccaggagcgc
     3601 accatcttct tcaaggacga cggcaactac aagacccgcg ccgaggtgaa gttcgagggc
     3661 gacaccctgg tgaaccgcat cgagctgaag ggcatcgact tcaaggagga cggcaacatc
     3721 ctggggcaca agctggagta caactacaac tgccacaacg tctatatcat ggccgacaag
     3781 cagaagaacg gcatcaaggt gaacttcaag atccgccaca acatcgagga cggcagcgtg
     3841 cagctcgccg accactacca gcagaacacc cccatcggcg acggccccgt gctgctgccc
     3901 gacaaccact acctgagcac ctgctccgcc ctgagcaaag accccaacga gaagcgcgat
     3961 cacatggtcc tgctggagtt cgtgaccgcc gccgggatca ctctcggcat ggacgagctg
     4021 tacaagtaaa tcgataaaat aaaagatttt atttagtctc cagaaaaagg ggggaatgaa
     4081 agaccccacc tgtaggtttg gcaagctagc ttaagtaacg ccattttgca aggcatggaa
     4141 aaatacataa ctgagaatag agaagttcag atcaaggtca ggaacagatg gaacagctga
     4201 atatgggcca aacaggatat ctgtggtaag cagttcctgc cccggctcag ggccaagaac
     4261 agatggaaca gctgaatatg ggccaaacag gatatctgtg gtaagcagtt cctgccccgg
     4321 ctcagggcca agaacagatg gtccccagat gcggtccagc cctcagcagt ttctagagaa
     4381 ccatcagatg tttccagggt gccccaagga cctgaaatga ccctgtgcct tatttgaact
     4441 aaccaatcag ttcgcttctc gcttctgttc gcgcgcttct gctccccgag ctcaataaaa
     4501 gagcccacaa cccctcactc ggggcgccag tcctccgatt gactgagtcg cccgggtacc
     4561 cgtgtatcca ataaaccctc ttgcagttgc atccgacttg tggtctcgct gttccttggg
     4621 agggtctcct ctgagtgatt gactacccgt cagcgggggt ctttcatttg ggggctcgtc
     4681 cgggatcggg agacccctgc ccagggacca ccgacccacc accgggaggt aagctggctg
     4741 cctcgcgcgt ttcggtgatg acggtgaaaa cctctgacac atgcagctcc cggagacggt
     4801 cacagcttgt ctgtaagcgg atgccgggag cagacaagcc cgtcagggcg cgtcagcggg
     4861 tgttggcggg tgtcggggcg cagccatgac ccagtcacgt agcgatagcg gagtgtactg
     4921 ataacttcgt ataatgtatg ctatacgaag ttattaggtc tgaagaggag tttacgtcca
     4981 gccaagctag ggccgcgatc cggaaccctt aatataactt cgtataatgt atgctatacg
     5041 aagttatcag tactggctta actatgcggc atcagagcag attgtactga gagtgcacca
     5101 tatgcggtgt gaaataccgc acagatgcgt aaggagaaaa taccgcatca ggcgctcttc
     5161 cgcttcctcg ctcactgact cgctgcgctc ggtcgttcgg ctgcggcgag cggtatcagc
     5221 tcactcaaag gcggtaatac ggttatccac agaatcaggg gataacgcag gaaagaacat
     5281 gtgagcaaaa ggccagcaaa aggccaggaa ccgtaaaaag gccgcgttgc tggcgttttt
     5341 ccataggctc cgcccccctg acgagcatca caaaaatcga cgctcaagtc agaggtggcg
     5401 aaacccgaca ggactataaa gataccaggc gtttccccct ggaagctccc tcgtgcgctc
     5461 tcctgttccg accctgccgc ttaccggata cctgtccgcc tttctccctt cgggaagcgt
     5521 ggcgctttct catagctcac gctgtaggta tctcagttcg gtgtaggtcg ttcgctccaa
     5581 gctgggctgt gtgcacgaac cccccgttca gcccgaccgc tgcgccttat ccggtaacta
     5641 tcgtcttgag tccaacccgg taagacacga cttatcgcca ctggcagcag ccactggtaa
     5701 caggattagc agagcgaggt atgtaggcgg tgctacagag ttcttgaagt ggtggcctaa
     5761 ctacggctac actagaagra cagtatttgg tatctgcgct ctgctgaagc cagttacctt
     5821 cggaaaaaga gttggtagct cttgatccgg caaacaaacc accgctggta gcggtggttt
     5881 ttttgtttgc aagcagcaga ttacgcgcag aaaaaaagga tctcaagaag atcctttgat
     5941 cttttctacg gggtctgacg ctcagtggaa cgaaaactca cgttaaggga ttttggtcat
     6001 gagattatca aaaaggatct tcacctagat ccttttaaat taaaaatgaa gttttaaatc
     6061 aatctaaagt atatatgagt aaacttggtc tgacagttac caatgcttaa tcagtgaggc
     6121 acctatctca gcgatctgtc tatttcgttc atccatagtt gcctgactcc ccgtcgtgta
     6181 gataactacg atacgggagg gcttaccatc tggccccagt gctgcaatga taccgcgaga
     6241 cccacgctca ccggctccag atttatcagc aataaaccag ccagccggaa gggccgagcg
     6301 cagaagtggt cctgcaactt tatccgcctc catccagtct attaattgtt gccgggaagc
     6361 tagagtaagt agttcgccag ttaatagttt gcgcaacgtt gttgccattg ctgcaggcat
     6421 cgtggtgtca cgctcgtcgt ttggtatggc ttcattcagc tccggttccc aacgatcaag
     6481 gcgagttaca tgatccccca tgttgtgcaa aaaagcggtt agctccttcg gtcctccgat
     6541 cgttgtcaga agtaagttgg ccgcagtgtt atcactcatg gttatggcag cactgcataa
     6601 ttctcttact gtcatgccat ccgtaagatg cttttctgtg actggtgagt actcaaccaa
     6661 gtcattctga gaatagtgta tgcggcgacc gagttgctct tgcccggcgt caacacggga
     6721 taataccgcg ccacatagca gaactttaaa agtgctcatc attggaaaac gttcttcggg
     6781 gcgaaaactc tcaaggatct taccgctgtt gagatccagt tcgatgtaac ccactcgtgc
     6841 acccaactga tcttcagcat cttttacttt caccagcgtt tctgggtgag caaaaacagg
     6901 aaggcaaaat gccgcaaaaa agggaataag ggcgacacgg aaatgttgaa tactcatact
     6961 cttccttttt caatattatt gaagcattta tcagggttat tgtctcatga gcggatacat
     7021 atttgaatgt atttagaaaa ataaacaaat aggggttccg cgcacatttc cccgaaaagt
     7081 gccacctgac gtctaagaaa ccattattat catgacatta acctataaaa ataggcgtat
     7141 cacgaggccc tttcgtcttc aagaattgct agcaattgct agcaattgct agcaattcat
     7201 accagatcac cgaaaactgt cctccaaatg tgtccccctc acactcccaa attcgcgggc
     7261 ttctgcctct tagaccactc taccctattc cccacactca ccggagccaa agccgcggcc
     7321 cttccgtttc tttgct
//
