[The description below was written by a language model from this plasmid's Addgene catalogue record and the feature table of its GenBank file.]
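Description:
pLPCX cyto Grx1-roGFP2 is a gammaretroviral mammalian expression vector of about 7.3 kb, built on the pLPCX backbone, that delivers a genetically encoded sensor of the glutathione redox state. In bacteria it is maintained through a ColE1/pUC-type origin and a beta-lactamase gene conferring ampicillin resistance. The catalogue entry lists it as low copy, although the origin is annotated as a high-copy type. The retroviral portion consists of a truncated 5' LTR of Moloney murine sarcoma virus origin, the MMLV Psi packaging signal extended into a truncated, start-codon-less gag fragment, and a 3' MMLV LTR. Together these elements allow the transcript to be packaged into viral particles when viral proteins are supplied in trans, and then integrated into target cell genomes.

Between the LTRs, a puromycin N-acetyltransferase gene sits directly downstream of the packaging region, presumably expressed from the LTR-driven transcript, and permits puromycin selection of transduced cells. An internal human CMV immediate-early enhancer and promoter then drives the payload, human glutaredoxin-1 (GLRX) fused at its C terminus to the redox-sensitive GFP variant roGFP2. The feature table annotates only the fluorescent protein portion, labelling it EGFP because roGFP2 is an EGFP derivative. The Grx1 coding region presumably occupies the unannotated stretch between the CMV promoter and this CDS. No targeting signal is recorded, consistent with cytosolic localisation. Two loxP sites are annotated in the plasmid backbone outside the LTRs, and the record does not explain their role. Coupling glutaredoxin to roGFP2 is intended to let the fluorescent readout follow the glutathione redox couple, and the associated publication describes real-time imaging of the intracellular glutathione redox potential in living cells.
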