Addgene plasmid #64975: pLPCX cyto Grx1-roGFP2
Purpose: Mammalian expression of cytosolic Grx1-roGFP2 (retroviral vector)
Depositing lab: Tobias Dick. Depositing organization: Deutsches Krebsforschungszentrum (DKFZ). Publication: Real-time imaging of the intracellular glutathione redox potential. Gutscher M, Pauleau AL, Marty L, Brach T, Wabnitz GH, Samstag Y, Meyer AJ, Dick TP. Nat Methods. 2008 Jun;5(6):553-9. doi: 10.1038/nmeth.1212. Epub 2008 May 11. PubMed 18469822.
Backbone
  Vector backbone: pLPCX
  Backbone manufacturer: Life Technologies
  Total vector size (bp): 7337
  Vector type: Mammalian Expression, Retroviral
  Selectable markers: Puromycin
Growth in bacteria
  Bacterial resistance: Ampicillin, 100 μg/mL
  Growth temperature: 37°C
  Growth strain: DH5alpha
  Copy number: Low Copy
Gene/Insert
  Gene/Insert name: Glutaredoxin-1 (alt name: GLRX1_HUMAN)
  Species: H. sapiens (human)
  Entrez Gene: GLRX (a.k.a. GRX, GRX1)
  Tag / fusion protein: roGFP2 (C terminal on insert)
Terms and licenses: Academic/Nonprofit Terms; Industry Terms: Not Available to Industry
How to cite: pLPCX cyto Grx1-roGFP2 was a gift from Tobias Dick (Addgene plasmid # 64975 ; http://n2t.net/addgene:64975 ; RRID:Addgene_64975)
