>Addgene plasmid #64975 | pLPCX cyto Grx1-roGFP2 | addgene partial sequence | sequence record 116192 | CMV-F 5'-CGCAAATGGGCGGTAGGCGTG-3'
GTGAACCGTCAGATCCGCTAGCGCTACCGGACTCAGATCTATGGCTCAAGAGTTTGTGAACTGCAAAATC
CAGCCTGGGAAGGTGGTTGTGTTCATCAAGCCCACCTGCCCGTACTGCAGGAGGGCCCAAGAGATCCTCA
GTCAATTGCCCATCAAACAAGGGCTTCTGGAATTTGTCGATATCACAGCCACCAACCACACTAACGAGAT
TCAAGATTATTTGCAACAGCTCACGGGAGCAAGAACGGTGCCTCGAGTCTTTATTGGTAAAGATTGTATA
GGCGGATGCAGTGATCTAGTCTCTTTGCAACAGAGTGGGGAACTGCTGACGCGGCTAAAGCAGATTGGAG
CTCTGCAGACTAGTGGTGGTTCAGGTGGTGGTGGTTCAGGTGGTGGTGGTTCAGGTGGAGGAGGATCAGG
AGGAGGAGGATCAGGAGGAGGAGGATCAGGAGGAGAATTCGTGAGCAAGGGCGAGGAGCTGTTCACCGGG
GTGGTGCCCATCCTGGTCGAGCTGGACGGCGACGTAAACGGCCACAAGTTCAGCGTGTCCGGCGAGGGCG
AGGGCGATGCCACCTACGGCAAGCTGACCCTGAAGTTCATCTCCACCACCGGCAAGCTGCCCGTGCCCTG
GCCCACCCTCGTGACCACCCTGACCTACGGCGTGCAGTGCTTCAGCCGCTACCCCGACCACATGAAGCAG
CACGACTTCTTCAAGTCCGCCATGCCCGAAGGCTACGTCCAGGAGCGCACCATCTTCTTCAAGGACGACG
GCAACTACAAGACCCGCGCCGAGGTGAAGTTCGAGGGCG
