>Addgene plasmid #64975 | pLPCX cyto Grx1-roGFP2 | addgene partial sequence | sequence record 116211 | pLP-LNCX-rev 5'-CCCCCTTTTTCTGGAGACTA-3'
GCTCGTCCATGCCGAGAGTGATCCCGGCGGCGGTCACGAACTCCAGCAGGACCATGTGATCGCGCTTCTC
GTTGGGGTCTTTGCTCAGGGCGGAGCAGGTGCTCAGGTAGTGGTTGTCGGGCAGCAGCACGGGGCCGTCG
CCGATGGGGGTGTTCTGCTGGTAGTGGTCGGCGAGCTGCACGCTGCCGTCCTCGATGTTGTGGCGGATCT
TGAAGTTCACCTTGATGCCGTTCTTCTGCTTGTCGGCCATGATATAGACGTTGTGGCAGTTGTAGTTGTA
CTCCAGCTTGTGCCCCAGGATGTTGCCGTCCTCCTTGAAGTCGATGCCCTTCAGCTCGATGCGGTTCACC
AGGGTGTCGCCCTCGAACTTCACCTCGGCGCGGGTCTTGTAGTTGCCGTCGTCCTTGAAGAAGATGGTGC
GCTCCTGGACGTAGCCTTCGGGCATGGCGGACTTGAAGAAGTCGTGCTGCTTCATGTGGTCGGGGTAGCG
GCTGAAGCACTGCACGCCGTAGGTCAGGGTGGTCACGAGGGTGGGCCAGGGCACGGGCAGCTTGCCGGTG
GTGGAGATGAACTTCAGGGTCAGCTTGCCGTAGGTGGCATCGCCCTCGCCCTCGCCGGACACGCTGAACT
TGTGGCCGTTTACGTCGCCGTCCAGCTCGACCAGGATGGGCACCACCCCGGTGAACAGCTCCTCGCCCTT
GCTCACGAATTCTCCTCCTGATCCTCCTCCTCCTGATCCTCCTCCTCCTGA
